>Addgene plasmid #54179 | mEmerald-MCPB2-N-18 | addgene partial sequence | sequence record 91798 | EGFP-N 5'-CGTCGCCGTCCAGCTCGACCAG-3'
CCTTGCTCACCATGGTGGCGACCGGTGGATCCCGGGCCCGCGGTACCCCACCACTGCCTCCGCGACTACA
CTGCTGCTTTCTCTTCAAGGCCTCCACCAGGTCGTTCTTAAGCGCTTCTTGCTTTGATTTGTCTGCAAAC
GTCTGCACAGACCTCAGCCCGTTGACGATGTCCTTTGTTTTTCCAAAGTAGATCTCATTCAGCGTGCTTC
GGATTTTGTTTTCCATGTCCTCCACCAGGCGCCCGATGTTGGCTATGTGTGGGGAACAGTCACTCACAGT
TTCGTCTTTCTCCATCTGTCTGGTTAGGCTGCCTCCCAGGTTCATGGTGCCCGAGCCGGATTTGTTGGTT
TGCAGCCATAGCATCACCGTGGAGGTCAACTTGTAATGGGCAGTACGGCCGCTGGACTTCTCCTGCACTT
CCACCACGTGGATGGAATCCCAGCAGCCTTTGATCTTCTTGGATCCATCTCCAGCTTTCTTTATGAGGAT
CACTCCAGCAAAGCCATGATCAAGATCCCAGAGGTAGACTGATGAGACCCCACCTTCAAAATACAGGTCT
CGGTATTGGTCGAAGGCATTGTTGGCCTCTACCTCCAGCTTTCTGAGCCGAGCAGATGGCATGGCCCCAT
CTTCCAAAGGAGGGTCATACTTGTTACTCCACGGTGACCTATAGGAGTCCCCGTCTCTGTTGTAGTCACA
CAAAAGGTAATCCTTGCCCACCACCTTGTCTCTGGCAATTTTCAGGGGCTGGTCAACAGATGACAGGAGA
TCTTCACACAGACTGGGGACCAGGTCGATCAGATCGCTGAGGTTCTTCTCAATCTGCTGTGGAGGCAGGC
GCCTCATCAGGTCCAAGGCGCAGTC
