[The description below was written by a language model from this plasmid's Addgene catalogue record.]
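Description:
mEmerald-MCPB2-N-18 is a mammalian expression plasmid built on the mEmerald-N1 backbone (about 4.75 kb without the insert), an N1-style fluorescent protein fusion vector. It is maintained in E. coli as a high-copy plasmid under kanamycin selection. It also carries a neomycin resistance marker, so transfected mammalian cells can be selected with G418, for example to derive stable lines. No feature table is provided, so the specific origin of replication and other backbone elements are not stated. The use of an SV40 polyA reverse sequencing primer suggests that an SV40 polyadenylation signal lies downstream of the expression cassette.

The payload is the mouse actin capping protein beta 2 subunit (MCPB2), expressed from the CMV promoter, a strong constitutive promoter in most mammalian cell types. The coding sequence sits upstream of mEmerald, so the fluorescent protein is fused to the C-terminus of the capping protein. The "N-18" in the name probably refers to this orientation and to an 18-residue linker between the two partners, though the record does not say so, and the cloning method is listed as unknown. mEmerald is a bright green GFP variant, with excitation recorded at 487 nm and emission at 509 nm.

The construct serves as a localization marker. Capping protein binds the barbed ends of actin filaments and regulates their growth, so the fusion allows fluorescence imaging of capping protein distribution and dynamics at actin-rich structures in transfected mammalian cells.
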