Addgene plasmid #54179: mEmerald-MCPB2-N-18
Purpose: Localization: Actin Capping Protein , Excitation: 487, Emission: 509
Depositing lab: Michael Davidson. Depositing organization: Florida State University, Tallahassee.
Backbone
  Vector backbone: mEmerald-N1
  Backbone size w/o insert (bp): 4750
  Vector type: Mammalian Expression
  Selectable markers: Neomycin (select with G418)
Growth in bacteria
  Bacterial resistance: Kanamycin, 50 μg/mL
  Growth temperature: 37°C
  Growth strain: DH5alpha
  Copy number: High Copy
Gene/Insert
  Gene/Insert name: MCPB2 (alt names: Mouse capping protein beta 2; NM_009798.4)
  Species: M. musculus (mouse)
  Promoter: CMV
  Tag / fusion protein: mEmerald (C terminal on backbone)
  Cloning method: Unknown
  Sequencing primers: 5′ CMV-F; 3′ SV40pA-R
Terms and licenses: Academic/Nonprofit Terms; Industry Terms
Depositor comments: Mouse capping protein beta 2. Excitation = 487; Emission = 509. Localization data: Actin Capping Protein
How to cite: mEmerald-MCPB2-N-18 was a gift from Michael Davidson (Addgene plasmid # 54179 ; http://n2t.net/addgene:54179 ; RRID:Addgene_54179)
